Addgene plasmid #85409: pGH312_wtGFP Q80H
Purpose: lentiviral expression vector for wtGFP Q80H
Depositing lab: Michael Bassik. Depositing organization: Stanford University. Publication: Directed evolution using dCas9-targeted somatic hypermutation in mammalian cells. Hess GT, Fresard L, Han K, Lee CH, Li A, Cimprich KA, Montgomery SB, Bassik MC. Nat Methods. 2016 Oct 31. doi: 10.1038/nmeth.4038. PubMed 27798611.
Backbone
  Vector backbone: pSicoR_no puro
  Vector type: Mammalian Expression, Lentiviral
Growth in bacteria
  Bacterial resistance: Ampicillin, 100 μg/mL
  Growth temperature: 37°C
  Growth strain: NEB Stable
  Copy number: Unknown
Gene/Insert
  Gene/Insert name: wtGFP Q80H
Terms and licenses: Academic/Nonprofit Terms; Industry Terms: Not Available to Industry
How to cite: pGH312_wtGFP Q80H was a gift from Michael Bassik (Addgene plasmid # 85409 ; http://n2t.net/addgene:85409 ; RRID:Addgene_85409)
