[The description below was written by a language model from this plasmid's Addgene catalogue record and pLannotate feature annotations shown in this document.]
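Description:
pGH312_wtGFP Q80H is a 7,755-nt lentiviral transfer plasmid for mammalian expression, built on a pSicoR backbone described as lacking the puromycin cassette. It is propagated in E. coli through a high-copy ColE1/pUC-type origin and selected with ampicillin via the β-lactamase gene. No mammalian drug-selection marker appears in the feature table, consistent with the "no puro" backbone name, so transduced cells would be followed by other means such as fluorescence.

The viral portion has a third-generation-style layout. A CMV enhancer/promoter replaces the upstream part of the 5' LTR to drive transcription of the genomic RNA in packaging cells. It is followed by the HIV-1 Ψ packaging signal with a partial gag sequence, the Rev response element for Rev-dependent nuclear export, and the cPPT/CTS, which aids nuclear import of the reverse-transcribed genome. The internal expression cassette uses the EF-1α core promoter together with EF-1α intron A, which runs across the numbering origin of the circular map into a 720-nt GFP open reading frame. The annotation software labels this ORF as EGFP, whereas the catalogue entry names it wtGFP carrying a Q80H substitution; the table does not resolve this difference. A WPRE downstream enhances transcript stability and expression, and the cassette ends at a nef fragment and a truncated 3' LTR, suggestive of a self-inactivating design.

The stated purpose is lentiviral expression of wtGFP Q80H. The associated publication concerns directed evolution by dCas9-targeted somatic hypermutation in mammalian cells, suggesting that the plasmid delivers a defined, stably integrated GFP variant in that context, though the record does not specify its exact role.
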