Features (pLannotate 1.2.2; 20 found; start..end, strand, type, name):
      1..720     +  CDS            EGFP: the original enhanced GFP (Yang et al., 1996) mammalian codon-optimized
    787..810     +  misc_feature   MCS (fragment): pBluescript multiple cloning site
    810..1398    +  misc_feature   WPRE: woodchuck hepatitis virus posttranscriptional regulatory element
   1399..1418    +  misc_feature   MCS (fragment): pBluescript multiple cloning site
   1420..1920    +  CDS            nef (fragment): NEF_HV1LA - Experimental evidence at protein level: Swiss-Prot protein existence level 1. Extracellular Nef protein targets CD4(+) T-lymphocytes for apoptosis by interacting with CXCR4 surface receptors. From Human immunodeficiency virus type 1 group M subtype B (isolate Lai) (HIV-1).
   1927..2107    +  LTR            5' LTR (truncated): truncated 5' long terminal repeat (LTR) from HIV-1
   2169..2757    -  rep_origin     ori: high-copy-number ColE1/pMB1/pBR322/pUC origin of replication
   2928..3788    -  CDS            AmpR: β-lactamase; bla; confers resistance to ampicillin, carbenicillin, and related antibiotics
   3789..3893    -  promoter       AmpR promoter: bla
   3952..4004    -  misc_feature   bom (fragment): basis of mobility region from pBR322
   4159..4538    +  enhancer       CMV enhancer: human cytomegalovirus immediate early enhancer
   4539..4738    +  promoter       CMV promoter: human cytomegalovirus (CMV) immediate early promoter
   4756..4936    +  LTR            5' LTR (truncated): truncated 5' long terminal repeat (LTR) from HIV-1
   4983..5108    +  misc_feature   HIV-1 Ψ: packaging signal of human immunodeficiency virus type 1
   5092..5430    +  CDS            HIV-1 gag (fragment): gag protein from human immunodeficiency virus 1; gag
   5605..5838    +  misc_feature   RRE: The Rev response element (RRE) of HIV-1 allows for Rev-dependent mRNA export from the nucleus to the cytoplasm.
   6215..6315    +  CDS            Rev (fragment): human immunodeficiency virus 1 (HIV-1) Rev protein; rev; enhances nuclear export of unspliced and incompletely spliced viral mRNAs
   6365..6482    +  misc_feature   cPPT/CTS: central polypurine tract and central termination sequence of HIV-1
   6585..6796    +  promoter       EF-1α core promoter: core promoter for human elongation factor EF-1α
   6797..7735    +  intron         EF-1α intron A: intron upstream of the start codon of human EF-1α
>Addgene plasmid #85409 | pGH312_wtGFP Q80H | addgene full sequence | sequence record 170764 | Addgene NGS Result
ATGGTGAGCAAGGGCGAGGAGCTGTTCACCGGGGTGGTGCCCATCCTGGTCGAGCTGGACGGCGACGTAA
ACGGCCACAAGTTCAGCGTGTCTGGCGAGGGCGAGGGCGATGCCACCTACGGCAAGCTGACCCTGAAGTT
CATCTGCACCACCGGCAAGCTGCCCGTGCCCTGGCCCACCCTCGTGACCACCTTCAGCTACGGCGTGCAG
TGCTTCAGCCGCTACCCCGACCACATGAAGCACCACGACTTCTTCAAGTCCGCCATGCCCGAAGGCTACG
TCCAGGAGCGCACCATCTTCTTCAAGGACGACGGCAACTACAAGACCCGCGCCGAGGTGAAGTTCGAGGG
CGACACCCTGGTGAACCGCATCGAGCTGAAGGGCATCGACTTCAAGGAGGACGGCAACATCCTGGGGCAC
AAGCTGGAGTACAACTACAACAGCCACAACGTCTATATCATGGCCGACAAGCAGAAGAACGGCATCAAGG
CGAACTTCAAGATCCGCCACAACATCGAGGACGGCAGCGTGCAGCTCGCCGACCACTACCAGCAGAACAC
CCCCATCGGCGACGGCCCCGTGCTGCTGCCCGACAACCACTACCTGAGCACCCAGTCCGCCCTGAGCAAA
GACCCCAACGAGAAGCGCGATCACATGGTCCTGCTGGAGTTCGTGACCGCCGCCGGGATCACTCTCGGCA
TGGACGAGCTGTACAAGTAATCTAGAGTTGAACCGACTAGTAAGCCAGGTCGAGACATGTTTAAGGGTTC
CGGTTCCACTAGGTACAATTCGATATCAAGCTTATCGATAATCAACCTCTGGATTACAAAATTTGTGAAA
GATTGACTGGTATTCTTAACTATGTTGCTCCTTTTACGCTATGTGGATACGCTGCTTTAATGCCTTTGTA
TCATGCTATTGCTTCCCGTATGGCTTTCATTTTCTCCTCCTTGTATAAATCCTGGTTGCTGTCTCTTTAT
GAGGAGTTGTGGCCCGTTGTCAGGCAACGTGGCGTGGTGTGCACTGTGTTTGCTGACGCAACCCCCACTG
GTTGGGGCATTGCCACCACCTGTCAGCTCCTTTCCGGGACTTTCGCTTTCCCCCTCCCTATTGCCACGGC
GGAACTCATCGCCGCCTGCCTTGCCCGCTGCTGGACAGGGGCTCGGCTGTTGGGCACTGACAATTCCGTG
GTGTTGTCGGGGAAATCATCGTCCTTTCCTTGGCTGCTCGCCTGTGTTGCCACCTGGATTCTGCGCGGGA
CGTCCTTCTGCTACGTCCCTTCGGCCCTCAATCCAGCGGACCTTCCTTCCCGCGGCCTGCTGCCGGCTCT
GCGGCCTCTTCCGCGTCTTCGCCTTCGCCCTCAGACGAGTCGGATCTCCCTTTGGGCCGCCTCCCCGCAT
CGATACCGTCGACCTCGATCGAGACCTAGAAAAACATGGAGCAATCACAAGTAGCAATACAGCAGCTACC
AATGCTGATTGTGCCTGGCTAGAAGCACAAGAGGAGGAGGAGGTGGGTTTTCCAGTCACACCTCAGGTAC
CTTTAAGACCAATGACTTACAAGGCAGCTGTAGATCTTAGCCACTTTTTAAAAGAAAAGGGGGGACTGGA
AGGGCTAATTCACTCCCAACGAAGACAAGATATCCTTGATCTGTGGATCTACCACACACAAGGCTACTTC
CCTGATTGGCAGAACTACACACCAGGGCCAGGGATCAGATATCCACTGACCTTTGGATGGTGCTACAAGC
TAGTACCAGTTGAGCAAGAGAAGGTAGAAGAAGCCAATGAAGGAGAGAACACCCGCTTGTTACACCCTGT
GAGCCTGCATGGGATGGATGACCCGGAGAGAGAAGTATTAGAGTGGAGGTTTGACAGCCGCCTAGCATTT
CATCACATGGCCCGAGAGCTGCATCCGGACTGTACTGGGTCTCTCTGGTTAGACCAGATCTGAGCCTGGG
AGCTCTCTGGCTAACTAGGGAACCCACTGCTTAAGCCTCAATAAAGCTTGCCTTGAGTGCTTCAAGTAGT
GTGTGCCCGTCTGTTGTGTGACTCTGGTAACTAGAGATCCCTCAGACCCTTTTAGTCAGTGTGGAAAATC
TCTAGCAGCATGTGAGCAAAAGGCCAGCAAAAGGCCAGGAACCGTAAAAAGGCCGCGTTGCTGGCGTTTT
TCCATAGGCTCCGCCCCCCTGACGAGCATCACAAAAATCGACGCTCAAGTCAGAGGTGGCGAAACCCGAC
AGGACTATAAAGATACCAGGCGTTTCCCCCTGGAAGCTCCCTCGTGCGCTCTCCTGTTCCGACCCTGCCG
CTTACCGGATACCTGTCCGCCTTTCTCCCTTCGGGAAGCGTGGCGCTTTCTCATAGCTCACGCTGTAGGT
ATCTCAGTTCGGTGTAGGTCGTTCGCTCCAAGCTGGGCTGTGTGCACGAACCCCCCGTTCAGCCCGACCG
CTGCGCCTTATCCGGTAACTATCGTCTTGAGTCCAACCCGGTAAGACACGACTTATCGCCACTGGCAGCA
GCCACTGGTAACAGGATTAGCAGAGCGAGGTATGTAGGCGGTGCTACAGAGTTCTTGAAGTGGTGGCCTA
ACTACGGCTACACTAGAAGAACAGTATTTGGTATCTGCGCTCTGCTGAAGCCAGTTACCTTCGGAAAAAG
AGTTGGTAGCTCTTGATCCGGCAAACAAACCACCGCTGGTAGCGGTGGTTTTTTTGTTTGCAAGCAGCAG
ATTACGCGCAGAAAAAAAGGATCTCAAGAAGATCCTTTGATCTTTTCTACGGGGTCTGACGCTCAGTGGA
ACGAAAACTCACGTTAAGGGATTTTGGTCATGAGATTATCAAAAAGGATCTTCACCTAGATCCTTTTAAA
TTAAAAATGAAGTTTTAAATCAATCTAAAGTATATATGAGTAAACTTGGTCTGACAGTTACCAATGCTTA
ATCAGTGAGGCACCTATCTCAGCGATCTGTCTATTTCGTTCATCCATAGTTGCCTGACTCCCCGTCGTGT
AGATAACTACGATACGGGAGGGCTTACCATCTGGCCCCAGTGCTGCAATGATACCGCGAGACCCACGCTC
ACCGGCTCCAGATTTATCAGCAATAAACCAGCCAGCCGGAAGGGCCGAGCGCAGAAGTGGTCCTGCAACT
TTATCCGCCTCCATCCAGTCTATTAATTGTTGCCGGGAAGCTAGAGTAAGTAGTTCGCCAGTTAATAGTT
TGCGCAACGTTGTTGCCATTGCTACAGGCATCGTGGTGTCACGCTCGTCGTTTGGTATGGCTTCATTCAG
CTCCGGTTCCCAACGATCAAGGCGAGTTACATGATCCCCCATGTTGTGCAAAAAAGCGGTTAGCTCCTTC
GGTCCTCCGATCGTTGTCAGAAGTAAGTTGGCCGCAGTGTTATCACTCATGGTTATGGCAGCACTGCATA
ATTCTCTTACTGTCATGCCATCCGTAAGATGCTTTTCTGTGACTGGTGAGTACTCAACCAAGTCATTCTG
AGAATAGTGTATGCGGCGACCGAGTTGCTCTTGCCCGGCGTCAATACGGGATAATACCGCGCCACATAGC
AGAACTTTAAAAGTGCTCATCATTGGAAAACGTTCTTCGGGGCGAAAACTCTCAAGGATCTTACCGCTGT
TGAGATCCAGTTCGATGTAACCCACTCGTGCACCCAACTGATCTTCAGCATCTTTTACTTTCACCAGCGT
TTCTGGGTGAGCAAAAACAGGAAGGCAAAATGCCGCAAAAAAGGGAATAAGGGCGACACGGAAATGTTGA
ATACTCATACTCTTCCTTTTTCAATATTATTGAAGCATTTATCAGGGTTATTGTCTCATGAGCGGATACA
TATTTGAATGTATTTAGAAAAATAAACAAATAGGGGTTCCGCGCACATTTCCCCGAAAAGTGCCACCTGA
CGTCGACGGATCGGGAGATCTCCCGATCCCCTATGGTGCACTCTCAGTACAATCTGCTCTGATGCCGCAT
AGTTAAGCCAGTATCTGCTCCCTGCTTGTGTGTTGGAGGTCGCTGAGTAGTGCGCGAGCAAAATTTAAGC
TACAACAAGGCAAGGCTTGACCGACAATTGCATGAAGAATCTGCTTAGGGTTAGGCGTTTTGCGCTGCTT
CGCGATGTACGGGCCAGATATACGCGTTGACATTGATTATTGACTAGTTATTAATAGTAATCAATTACGG
GGTCATTAGTTCATAGCCCATATATGGAGTTCCGCGTTACATAACTTACGGTAAATGGCCCGCCTGGCTG
ACCGCCCAACGACCCCCGCCCATTGACGTCAATAATGACGTATGTTCCCATAGTAACGCCAATAGGGACT
TTCCATTGACGTCAATGGGTGGAGTATTTACGGTAAACTGCCCACTTGGCAGTACATCAAGTGTATCATA
TGCCAAGTACGCCCCCTATTGACGTCAATGACGGTAAATGGCCCGCCTGGCATTATGCCCAGTACATGAC
CTTATGGGACTTTCCTACTTGGCAGTACATCTACGTATTAGTCATCGCTATTACCATGGTGATGCGGTTT
TGGCAGTACATCAATGGGCGTGGATAGCGGTTTGACTCACGGGGATTTCCAAGTCTCCACCCCATTGACG
TCAATGGGAGTTTGTTTTGGCACCAAAATCAACGGGACTTTCCAAAATGTCGTAACAACTCCGCCCCATT
GACGCAAATGGGCGGTAGGCGTGTACGGTGGGAGGTCTATATAAGCAGCGCGTTTTGCCTGTACTGGGTC
TCTCTGGTTAGACCAGATCTGAGCCTGGGAGCTCTCTGGCTAACTAGGGAACCCACTGCTTAAGCCTCAA
TAAAGCTTGCCTTGAGTGCTTCAAGTAGTGTGTGCCCGTCTGTTGTGTGACTCTGGTAACTAGAGATCCC
TCAGACCCTTTTAGTCAGTGTGGAAAATCTCTAGCAGTGGCGCCCGAACAGGGACTTGAAAGCGAAAGGG
AAACCAGAGGAGCTCTCTCGACGCAGGACTCGGCTTGCTGAAGCGCGCACGGCAAGAGGCGAGGGGCGGC
GACTGGTGAGTACGCCAAAAATTTTGACTAGCGGAGGCTAGAAGGAGAGAGATGGGTGCGAGAGCGTCAG
TATTAAGCGGGGGAGAATTAGATCGCGATGGGAAAAAATTCGGTTAAGGCCAGGGGGAAAGAAAAAATAT
AAATTAAAACATATAGTATGGGCAAGCAGGGAGCTAGAACGATTCGCAGTTAATCCTGGCCTGTTAGAAA
CATCAGAAGGCTGTAGACAAATACTGGGACAGCTACAACCATCCCTTCAGACAGGATCAGAAGAACTTAG
ATCATTATATAATACAGTAGCAACCCTCTATTGTGTGCATCAAAGGATAGAGATAAAAGACACCAAGGAA
GCTTTAGACAAGATAGAGGAAGAGCAAAACAAAAGTAAGACCACCGCACAGCAAGCGGCCGGCCGCTGAT
CTTCAGACCTGGAGGAGGAGATATGAGGGACAATTGGAGAAGTGAATTATATAAATATAAAGTAGTAAAA
ATTGAACCATTAGGAGTAGCACCCACCAAGGCAAAGAGAAGAGTGGTGCAGAGAGAAAAAAGAGCAGTGG
GAATAGGAGCTTTGTTCCTTGGGTTCTTGGGAGCAGCAGGAAGCACTATGGGCGCAGCGTCAATGACGCT
GACGGTACAGGCCAGACAATTATTGTCTGGTATAGTGCAGCAGCAGAACAATTTGCTGAGGGCTATTGAG
GCGCAACAGCATCTGTTGCAACTCACAGTCTGGGGCATCAAGCAGCTCCAGGCAAGAATCCTGGCTGTGG
AAAGATACCTAAAGGATCAACAGCTCCTGGGGATTTGGGGTTGCTCTGGAAAACTCATTTGCACCACTGC
TGTGCCTTGGAATGCTAGTTGGAGTAATAAATCTCTGGAACAGATTTGGAATCACACGACCTGGATGGAG
TGGGACAGAGAAATTAACAATTACACAAGCTTAATACACTCCTTAATTGAAGAATCGCAAAACCAGCAAG
AAAAGAATGAACAAGAATTATTGGAATTAGATAAATGGGCAAGTTTGTGGAATTGGTTTAACATAACAAA
TTGGCTGTGGTATATAAAATTATTCATAATGATAGTAGGAGGCTTGGTAGGTTTAAGAATAGTTTTTGCT
GTACTTTCTATAGTGAATAGAGTTAGGCAGGGATATTCACCATTATCGTTTCAGACCCACCTCCCAACCC
CGAGGGGACCCGACAGGCCCGAAGGAATAGAAGAAGAAGGTGGAGAGAGAGACAGAGACAGATCCATTCG
ATTAGTGAACGGATCGGCACTGCGTGCGCCAATTCTGCAGACAAATGGCAGTATTCATCCACAATTTTAA
AAGAAAAGGGGGGATTGGGGGGTACAGTGCAGGGGAAAGAATAGTAGACATAATAGCAACAGACATACAA
ACTAAAGAATTACAAAAACAAATTACAAAAATTCAAAATTTTCGGGTTTATTACAGGGACAGCAGAGATC
CAGTTTGGTTAGTACCGGGCCCGCTCTAGGGCCGCGTGGATAACCGTATTACCGCCATGCATGTGCCCGT
CAGTGGGCAGAGCGCACATCGCCCACAGTCCCCGAGAAGTTGGGGGGAGGGGTCGGCAATTGAACCGGTG
CCTAGAGAAGGTGGCGCGGGGTAAACTGGGAAAGTGATGTCGTGTACTGGCTCCGCCTTTTTCCCGAGGG
TGGGGGAGAACCGTATATAAGTGCAGTAGTCGCCGTGAACGTTCTTTTTCGCAACGGGTTTGCCGCCAGA
ACACAGGTAAGTGCCGTGTGTGGTTCCCGCGGGCCTGGCCTCTTTACGGGTTATGGCCCTTGCGTGCCTT
GAATTACTTCCACCTGGCTGCAGTACGTGATTCTTGATCCCGAGCTTCGGGTTGGAAGTGGGTGGGAGAG
TTCGAGGCCTTGCGCTTAAGGAGCCCCTTCGCCTCGTGCTTGAGTTGAGGCCTGGCCTGGGCGCTGGGGC
CGCCGCGTGCGAATCTGGTGGCACCTTCGCGCCTGTCTCGCTGCTTTCGATAAGTCTCTAGCCATTTAAA
ATTTTTGATGACCTGCTGCGACGCTTTTTTTCTGGCAAGATAGTCTTGTAAATGCGGGCCAAGATCTGCA
CACTGGTATTTCGGTTTTTGGGGCCGCGGGCGGCGACGGGGCCCGTGCGTCCCAGCGCACATGTTCGGCG
AGGCGGGGCCTGCGAGCGCGGCCACCGAGAATCGGACGGGGGTAGTCTCAAGCTGGCCGGCCTGCTCTGG
TGCCTGGCCTCGCGCCGCCGTGTATCGCCCCGCCCTGGGCGGCAAGGCTGGCCCGGTCGGCACCAGTTGC
GTGAGCGGAAAGATGGCCGCTTCCCGGCCCTGCTGCAGGGAGCTCAAAATGGAGGACGCGGCGCTCGGGA
GAGCGGGCGGGTGAGTCACCCACACAAAGGAAAAGGGCCTTTCCGTCCTCAGCCGTCGCTTCATGTGACT
CCACGGAGTACCGGGCGCCGTCCAGGCACCTCGATTAGTTCTCGAGCTTTTGGAGTACGTCGTCTTTAGG
TTGGGGGGAGGGGTTTTATGCGATGGAGTTTCCCCACACTGAGTGGGTGGAGACTGAAGTTAGGCCAGCT
TGGCACTTGATGTAATTCTCCTTGGAATTTGCCCTTTTTGAGTTTGGATCTTGGTTCATTCTCAAGCCTC
AGACAGTGGTTCAAAGTTTTTTTCTTCCATTTCAGGTGTCGTGAGCTAGCCCACC
